>Addgene plasmid #238788 | CYBB-SmBiT (TK) Vector | addgene full sequence | sequence record 479823 | Addgene NGS Result
AAATGAGTCTTCGGACCTCGCGGGGGCCGCTTAAGCGGTGGTTAGGGTTTGTCTGACGCGGGGGGAGGGG
GAAGGAACGAAACACTCTCATTCGGAGGCGGCTCGGGGTTTGGTCTTGGTGGCCACGGGCACGCAGAAGA
GCGCCGCGATCCTCTTAAGCACCCCCCCGCCCTCCGTGGAGGCGGGGGTTTGGTCGGCGGGTGGTAACTG
GCGGGCCGCTGACTCGGGCGGGTCGCGCGCCCCAGAGTGTGACCTTTTCGGTCTGCTCGCAGACCCCCGG
GCGGCGCCGCCGCGGCGGCGACGGGCTCGCTGGGTCCTAGGCTCCATGGGGACCGTATACGTGGACAGGC
TCTGGAGCATCCGCACGACTGCGGTGATATTACCGGAGACCTTCTGCGGGACGAGCCGGGTCACGCGGCT
GACGCGGAGCGTCCGTTGGGCGACAAACACCAGGACGGGGCACAGGTACACTATCTTGTCACCCGGAGGC
GCGAGGGACTGCAGGAGCTTCAGGGAGTGGCGCAGCTGCTTCATCCCCGTGGCCCGTTGCTCGCGTTTGC
TGGCGGTGTCCCCGGAAGAAATATATTTGCATGTCTTTAGTTCTATGATGACACAAACCCCGCCCAGCGT
CTTGTCATTGGCGAAGTCGAACACGCAGATGCAGTCGGGGCGGCGCGGTCCCAGGTCCACTTCGCATATT
AAGGTGACGCGTGTGGCCTCGAACACCGAGCGACCCTGCAGCGACCCGCTTAAAAGCTTGGCAATCCGGT
ACTGTTGGTAAAGCCACCGCTAGCGATCGCCATGGGGAACTGGGCTGTGAATGAGGGGCTCTCCATTTTT
GTCATTCTGGTTTGGCTGGGGTTGAACGTCTTCCTCTTTGTCTGGTATTACCGGGTTTATGATATTCCAC
CTAAGTTCTTTTACACAAGAAAACTTCTTGGGTCAGCACTGGCACTGGCCAGGGCCCCTGCAGCCTGCCT
GAATTTCAACTGCATGCTGATTCTCTTGCCAGTCTGTCGAAATCTGCTGTCCTTCCTCAGGGGTTCCAGT
GCGTGCTGCTCAACAAGAGTTCGAAGACAACTGGACAGGAATCTCACCTTTCATAAAATGGTGGCATGGA
TGATTGCACTTCACTCTGCGATTCACACCATTGCACATCTATTTAATGTGGAATGGTGTGTGAATGCCCG
AGTCAATAATTCTGATCCTTATTCAGTAGCACTCTCTGAACTTGGAGACAGGCAAAATGAAAGTTATCTC
AATTTTGCTCGAAAGAGAATAAAGAACCCTGAAGGAGGCCTGTACCTGGCTGTGACCCTGTTGGCAGGCA
TCACTGGAGTTGTCATCACGCTGTGCCTCATATTAATTATCACTTCCTCCACCAAAACCATCCGGAGGTC
TTACTTTGAAGTCTTTTGGTACACACATCATCTCTTTGTGATCTTCTTCATTGGCCTTGCCATCCATGGA
GCTGAACGAATTGTACGTGGGCAGACCGCAGAGAGTTTGGCTGTGCATAATATAACAGTTTGTGAACAAA
AAATCTCAGAATGGGGAAAAATAAAGGAATGCCCAATCCCTCAGTTTGCTGGAAACCCTCCTATGACTTG
GAAATGGATAGTGGGTCCCATGTTTCTGTATCTCTGTGAGAGGTTGGTGCGGTTTTGGCGATCTCAACAG
AAGGTGGTCATCACCAAGGTGGTCACTCACCCTTTCAAAACCATCGAGCTACAGATGAAGAAGAAGGGGT
TCAAAATGGAAGTGGGACAATACATTTTTGTCAAGTGCCCAAAGGTGTCCAAGCTGGAGTGGCACCCTTT
TACACTGACATCCGCCCCTGAGGAAGACTTCTTTAGTATCCATATCCGCATCGTTGGGGACTGGACAGAG
GGGCTGTTCAATGCTTGTGGCTGTGATAAGCAGGAGTTTCAAGATGCGTGGAAACTACCTAAGATAGCGG
TTGATGGGCCCTTTGGCACTGCCAGTGAAGATGTGTTCAGCTATGAGGTGGTGATGTTAGTGGGAGCAGG
GATTGGGGTCACACCCTTCGCATCCATTCTCAAGTCAGTCTGGTACAAATATTGCAATAACGCCACCAAT
CTGAAGCTCAAAAAGATCTACTTCTACTGGCTGTGCCGGGACACACATGCCTTTGAGTGGTTTGCAGATC
TGCTGCAACTGCTGGAGAGCCAGATGCAGGAAAGGAACAATGCCGGCTTCCTCAGCTACAACATCTACCT
CACTGGCTGGGATGAGTCTCAGGCCAATCACTTTGCTGTGCACCATGATGAGGAGAAAGATGTGATCACA
GGCCTGAAACAAAAGACTTTGTATGGACGGCCCAACTGGGATAATGAATTCAAGACAATTGCAAGTCAAC
ACCCTAATACCAGAATAGGAGTTTTCCTCTGTGGACCTGAAGCCTTGGCTGAAACCCTGAGTAAACAAAG
CATCTCCAACTCTGAGTCTGGCCCTCGGGGAGTGCATTTCATTTTCAACAAGGAAAACTTCGTTTCTCAA
GGCAGTTCAGGTGGTGGCGGGAGCGGAGGTGGAGGCTCGAGCGGTGTGACCGGCTACCGGCTGTTCGAGG
AGATTCTGTAAGGCCGCGACTCTAGAGTCGACCTGCAGGCATGCAAGCTGATCCGGCTGCTAACAAAGCC
CGAAAGGAAGCTGAGTTGGCTGCTGCCACCGCTGAGCAATAACTAGCATAACCCCTTGGGGCGGCCGCTT
CGAGCAGACATGATAAGATACATTGATGAGTTTGGACAAACCACAACTAGAATGCAGTGAAAAAAATGCT
TTATTTGTGAAATTTGTGATGCTATTGCTTTATTTGTAACCATTATAAGCTGCAATAAACAAGTTAACAA
CAACAATTGCATTCATTTTATGTTTCAGGTTCAGGGGGAGATGTGGGAGGTTTTTTTAAGCAAGTAAAAC
CTCTACAAATGTGGTAAAATCGAATTTTAACAAAATATTAACGCTTACAATTTCCTGATGCGGTATTTTC
TCCTTACGCATCTGTGCGGTATTTCACACCGCATACGCGGATCTGCGCAGCACCATGGCCTGAAATAACC
TCTGAAAGAGGAACTTGGTTAGGTACCTTCTGAGGCGGAAAGAACCAGCTGTGGAATGTGTGTCAGTTAG
GGTGTGGAAAGTCCCCAGGCTCCCCAGCAGGCAGAAGTATGCAAAGCATGCATCTCAATTAGTCAGCAAC
CAGGTGTGGAAAGTCCCCAGGCTCCCCAGCAGGCAGAAGTATGCAAAGCATGCATCTCAATTAGTCAGCA
ACCATAGTCCCGCCCCTAACTCCGCCCATCCCGCCCCTAACTCCGCCCAGTTCCGCCCATTCTCCGCCCC
ATGGCTGACTAATTTTTTTTATTTATGCAGAGGCCGAGGCCGCCTCGGCCTCTGAGCTATTCCAGAAGTA
GTGAGGAGGCTTTTTTGGAGGCCTAGGCTTTTGCAAAAAGCTTAATTAACTGTTGACAATTAATCATCGG
CATAGTATATCGGCATAGTATAATACGACAAGGTGAGGAACTAAACCCAGGAGGCAGATCATGATTGAAC
AAGATGGATTGCACGCAGGTTCTCCGGCCGCTTGGGTGGAGAGGCTATTCGGCTATGACTGGGCACAACA
GACAATCGGCTGCTCTGATGCCGCCGTGTTCCGGCTGTCAGCGCAGGGGCGCCCGGTTCTTTTTGTCAAG
ACCGACCTGTCCGGTGCCCTGAATGAACTGCAGGACGAGGCAGCGCGGCTATCGTGGCTGGCCACGACGG
GCGTTCCTTGCGCAGCTGTGCTCGACGTTGTCACTGAAGCGGGAAGGGACTGGCTGCTATTGGGCGAAGT
GCCGGGGCAGGATCTCCTGTCATCTCACCTTGCTCCTGCCGAGAAAGTATCCATCATGGCTGATGCAATG
CGGCGGCTGCATACGCTTGATCCGGCTACCTGCCCATTCGACCACCAAGCGAAACATCGCATCGAGCGAG
CACGTACTCGGATGGAAGCCGGTCTTGTCGATCAGGATGATCTGGACGAAGAGCATCAGGGGCTCGCGCC
AGCCGAACTGTTCGCCAGGCTCAAGGCGCGCATGCCCGACGGCGAGGATCTCGTCGTGACCCATGGCGAT
GCCTGCTTGCCGAATATCATGGTGGAAAATGGCCGCTTTTCTGGATTCATCGACTGTGGCCGGCTGGGTG
TGGCGGACCGCTATCAGGACATAGCGTTGGCTACCCGTGATATTGCTGAAGAGCTTGGCGGCGAATGGGC
TGACCGCTTCCTCGTGCTTTACGGTATCGCCGCTCCCGATTCGCAGCGCATCGCCTTCTATCGCCTTCTT
GACGAGTTCTTCTGAGCGGGACTCTGGGGTTCGAAATGACCGACCAAGCGACGCCCAACCTGCCATCACG
ATGGCCGCAATAAAATATCTTTATTTTCATTACATCTGTGTGTTGGTTTTTTGTGTGAATCGATAGCGAT
AAGGATCCTCTTTGCGCTTGCGTTTTCCCTTGTCCAGATAGCCCAGTAGCTGACATTCATCCGGGGTCAG
CACCGTTTCTGCGGACTGGCTTTCTACCCGGTATCAGCTCACTCAAAGGCGGTAATACGGTTATCCACAG
AATCAGGGGATAACGCAGGAAAGAACATGTGAGCAAAAGGCCAGCAAAAGGCCAGGAACCGTAAAAAGGC
CGCGTTGCTGGCGTTTTTCCATAGGCTCCGCCCCCCTGACGAGCATCACAAAAATCGACGCTCAAGTCAG
AGGTGGCGAAACCCGACAGGACTATAAAGATACCAGGCGTTTCCCCCTGGAAGCTCCCTCGTGCGCTCTC
CTGTTCCGACCCTGCCGCTTACCGGATACCTGTCCGCCTTTCTCCCTTCGGGAAGCGTGGCGCTTTCTCA
TAGCTCACGCTGTAGGTATCTCAGTTCGGTGTAGGTCGTTCGCTCCAAGCTGGGCTGTGTGCACGAACCC
CCCGTTCAGCCCGACCGCTGCGCCTTATCCGGTAACTATCGTCTTGAGTCCAACCCGGTAAGACACGACT
TATCGCCACTGGCAGCAGCCACTGGTAACAGGATTAGCAGAGCGAGGTATGTAGGCGGTGCTACAGAGTT
CTTGAAGTGGTGGCCTAACTACGGCTACACTAGAAGGACAGTATTTGGTATCTGCGCTCTGCTGAAGCCA
GTTACCTTCGGAAAAAGAGTTGGTAGCTCTTGATCCGGCAAACAAACCACCGCTGGTAGCGGTGGTTTTT
TTGTTTGCAAGCAGCAGATTACGCGCAGAAAAAAAGGATTTCAAGAAGATCCTTTGATCTTTTCTACGGG
GTCTGACGCTCAGTGGAACGAAAACTCACGTTAAGGGATTTTGGTCATGAGATTATCAAAAAGGATCTTC
ACCTAGATCCTTTTATAGTCCGGAAATACAGGAACGCACGCTGGATGGCCCTTCGCTGGGATGGTGAAAC
CATGAAAAATGGCAGCTTCAGTGGATTAAGTGGGGGTAATGTGGCCTGTACCCTCTGGTTGCATAGGTAT
TCATACGGTTAAAATTTATCAGGCGCGATTGCGGCAGTTTTTCGGGTGGTTTGTTGCCATTTTTACCTGT
CTGCTGCCGTGATCGCGCTGAACGCGTTTTAGCGGTGCGTACAATTAAGGGATTATGGTAAATCCACTTA
CTGTCTGCCCTCGTAGCCATCGAGATAAACCGCAGTACTCCGGCCACGATGCGTCCGGCGTAGAGGATCG
AGATCT
Features (pLannotate 1.2.2; 16 found; start..end, strand, type, name):
      2..753     +  promoter       HSV TK promoter: herpes simplex virus thymidine kinase promoter
    802..2511    +  CDS            CYBB: CY24B_HUMAN - Also known as NOX2. Experimental evidence at protein level: Swiss-Prot protein existence level 1. Critical component of the membrane-bound oxidase of phagocytes that generates superoxide. It is the terminal component of a respiratory chain that transfers single electrons from cytoplasmic NADPH across the plasma membrane to molecular oxygen on the exterior. Also functions as a voltage-gated proton channel that mediates the H(+) currents of resting phagocytes. It participates in the regulation of cellular pH and is blocked by zinc. From Homo sapiens (Human).
   2610..2639    +  misc_feature   MCS (fragment): pUC18/19 multiple cloning site
   2646..2695    +  CDS            SET1 (fragment): solubility-enhancement tag derived from T7 phage gene 10B
   2703..2722    +  terminator     T7 terminator (fragment): transcription terminator for bacteriophage T7 RNA polymerase
   2744..2865    -  polyA_signal   SV40 poly(A) signal: SV40 polyadenylation signal
   2888..2956    -  CDS            large T antigen (fragment): large T antigen from SV40 (simian virus 40)
   2961..2993    +  rep_origin     M13 ori (fragment): M13 bacteriophage origin of replication; arrow indicates direction of (+) strand synthesis
   2994..3045    -  misc_feature   bom (fragment): basis of mobility region from pBR322
   3110..3467    +  promoter       SV40 promoter: SV40 enhancer and early promoter
   3482..3529    +  promoter       EM7 promoter: synthetic bacterial promoter&nbsp
   3561..4352    +  CDS            neo: KKA2_KLEPN - Also known as kan, nptII. Experimental evidence at protein level: Swiss-Prot protein existence level 1. Resistance to kanamycin, neomycin, paromomycin, ribostamycin, butirosin and gentamicin B. From Klebsiella pneumoniae.
   4419..4467    +  polyA_signal   poly(A) signal: synthetic polyadenylation signal
   4488..4577    -  CDS            tnpA (fragment): TN5P_ECOLX - Also known as tnp. Experimental evidence at protein level: Swiss-Prot protein existence level 1. Mediates transposition of transposon Tn5 by a 'cut and paste' mechanism. First, the monomeric transposase binds the 19 bp inverted DNA repeats flanking the transposon. Then, dimerization of the DNA- bound transposase creates a synaptic DNA complex. After nicking of the first DNA strand, excision of the transposon proceeds through a series of intermediates. The transposase then mediates the insertion of the transposon at a new site by strand transfer. The activity of the wild- type tran
   4706..5294    -  rep_origin     ori: high-copy-number ColE1/pMB1/pBR322/pUC origin of replication
   5410..5693    +  misc_feature   cer region: ColE1-derived recombination site that helps to maintain plasmids as monomers
