[The description below was written by a language model from this plasmid's Addgene catalogue record and pLannotate feature annotations shown in this document.]
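Description:
CYBB-SmBiT (TK) Vector is a 5,746 nt mammalian expression plasmid built on the pFC36K SmBiT TK-neo Flexi backbone. It expresses human CYBB (also called NOX2 or gp91-phox) fused at its C terminus to the SmBiT tag. The unmutated CYBB open reading frame sits immediately downstream of the herpes simplex virus thymidine kinase promoter, a comparatively weak constitutive promoter usually chosen to keep fusion-protein levels modest. An SV40 polyadenylation signal lies downstream of the cassette. SmBiT itself is not picked out in the automated feature table. As a backbone-encoded C-terminal tag, it would lie in the short stretch after the CYBB coding sequence. The small "fragment" hits in that region and nearby (MCS, SET1, T7 terminator, large T antigen, M13 ori, bom, tnpA) look like partial matches from the annotation software rather than functional elements.

Selection in both hosts relies on a single neo (nptII) gene driven by tandem promoters. The SV40 enhancer/early promoter drives it in mammalian cells for neomycin-class selection, and the bacterial EM7 promoter provides kanamycin resistance in E. coli. A synthetic poly(A) signal follows the gene. The plasmid replicates from a ColE1/pUC-type origin. The feature table labels this origin high-copy, although the catalogue entry lists the plasmid as low copy. A cer region helps resolve plasmid multimers into monomers.

SmBiT is the small peptide subunit of the split NanoLuc (NanoBiT) luciferase. It yields luminescence only when brought together with the complementary LgBiT subunit. The construct is therefore suited to live-cell complementation assays of CYBB interactions with LgBiT-tagged partners, although the record states only that it expresses the fusion protein in mammalian cells.
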