Addgene plasmid #238788: CYBB-SmBiT (TK) Vector
Purpose: Express CYBB-SmBiT Fusion Protein in Mammalian Cells under a TK promoter
Depositing lab: Promega Corporation.
Backbone
  Vector backbone: pFC36K SmBiT TK-neo Flexi(R) Vector
  Vector type: Mammalian Expression
  Selectable markers: Neomycin
Growth in bacteria
  Bacterial resistance: Kanamycin, 50 μg/mL
  Growth temperature: 37°C
  Growth strain: DH5alpha
  Copy number: Low Copy
Gene/Insert
  Gene/Insert name: CYBB
  Species: H. sapiens (human)
  Mutation: None
  Entrez Gene: CYBB (a.k.a. AMCBX2, CGD, CGDX, GP91-1, GP91-PHOX, GP91PHOX, IMD34, NOX2, p91-PHOX)
  Promoter: TK
  Tag / fusion protein: SmBiT (C terminal on backbone)
  Cloning method: Other
Terms and licenses: Academic/Nonprofit Terms; Industry Terms
How to cite: CYBB-SmBiT (TK) Vector was a gift from Promega Corporation (Addgene plasmid # 238788 ; http://n2t.net/addgene:238788 ; RRID:Addgene_238788)
